Addgene plasmid #182874: BiDi-[mCherry2]mEGFP
Purpose: Bi-directional expression vector of monomers
Depositing lab: Salvatore Chiantia. Depositing organization: Universitaet Potsdam. Publication: Detection of Envelope Glycoprotein Assembly from Old-World Hantaviruses in the Golgi Apparatus of Living Cells. Petazzi RA, Koikkarah AA, Tischler ND, Chiantia S. J Virol. 2020 Nov 25. pii: JVI.01238-20. doi: 10.1128/JVI.01238-20. PubMed 33239451.
Backbone
  Vector backbone: p210
  Vector type: Mammalian Expression
Growth in bacteria
  Bacterial resistance: Ampicillin, 100 μg/mL
  Growth temperature: 37°C
  Growth strain: DH5alpha
  Copy number: High Copy
Gene/Insert
  Gene/Insert name: mEGFP, mCherry2
  Species: Other
  Cloning method: Restriction Enzyme; 5′ cloning site Unknown (unknown if destroyed); 3′ cloning site Unknown (unknown if destroyed)
Terms and licenses: Academic/Nonprofit Terms; Industry Terms: Not Available to Industry
How to cite: BiDi-[mCherry2]mEGFP was a gift from Salvatore Chiantia (Addgene plasmid # 182874 ; http://n2t.net/addgene:182874 ; RRID:Addgene_182874)
