[The description below was written by a language model from this plasmid's Addgene catalogue record and pLannotate feature annotations shown in this document.]
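Description:
BiDi-[mCherry2]mEGFP is a mammalian expression plasmid of about 7 kb, built on the p210 backbone, that co-expresses two monomeric fluorescent proteins from a single bidirectional cassette. It is propagated in E. coli as a high-copy plasmid through a ColE1/pUC-type origin and selected with ampicillin via the β-lactamase gene and its own promoter. An f1 phage origin is also present, along with remnants of a lac promoter/operator region and short lacI and ble fragments that appear to be backbone leftovers.

The payload consists of mEGFP (a monomeric green protein derived from Aequorea victoria GFP) and mCherry2 (a red protein derived from Discosoma) encoded on opposite strands and pointing away from each other. Each is terminated by its own bovine growth hormone polyadenylation signal. The roughly 650 bp between the two reading frames is where a divergent promoter would sit, but the annotation does not identify one. It flags only a short match to a human CCDC142 fragment in this region, which is probably a spurious hit, so the promoter driving the two reporters is not stated in the record. A separate SV40 early promoter drives the hygromycin phosphotransferase gene (hph), followed by an SV40 poly(A) signal, which would allow hygromycin selection of transfected mammalian cells.

The stated purpose is bidirectional expression of monomers. Because the green and red proteins are made as separate, unfused polypeptides from one plasmid, the construct fits use as a non-interacting two-colour control in live-cell fluorescence measurements, in keeping with the associated work on hantavirus glycoprotein assembly.
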