Features (pLannotate 1.2.2; 18 found; start..end, strand, type, name):
    201..326     +  CDS            ble (fragment): BLE_KLEPN - Experimental evidence at protein level: Swiss-Prot protein existence level 1. Binding protein with a strong affinity to the bleomycin family of antibiotics. Binds to CL990; an antimitotic-antibiotic compound. From Klebsiella pneumoniae.
    321..442     +  polyA_signal   SV40 poly(A) signal: SV40 polyadenylation signal
    515..531     -  protein_bind   lac operator: The lac repressor binds to the lac operator to inhibit transcription in E. coli. This inhibition can be relieved by adding lactose or isopropyl-β-D-thiogalactopyranoside (IPTG). lac repressor encoded by lacI
    539..569     -  promoter       lac promoter: promoter for the E. coli lac operon
    584..605     -  protein_bind   CAP binding site: CAP binding activates transcription in the presence of cAMP. E. coli catabolite activator protein
    618..710     -  CDS            lacI (fragment): lac repressor; lacI; The lac repressor binds to the lac operator to inhibit transcription in E. coli. This inhibition can be relieved by adding lactose or isopropyl-β-D-thiogalactopyranoside (IPTG).
    893..1481    -  rep_origin     ori: high-copy-number ColE1/pMB1/pBR322/pUC origin of replication
   1652..2512    -  CDS            AmpR: β-lactamase; bla; confers resistance to ampicillin, carbenicillin, and related antibiotics
   2513..2617    -  promoter       AmpR promoter: bla
   2676..2900    -  polyA_signal   bGH poly(A) signal: bovine growth hormone polyadenylation signal
   2929..3645    -  CDS            mEGFP: mEGFP is a basic (constitutively fluorescent) green fluorescent protein published in 2002, derived from Aequorea victoria. It has moderate acid sensitivity.
   3663..3794    -  CDS            CCDC142 (fragment): CC142_HUMAN - Experimental evidence at transcript level: Swiss-Prot protein existence level 2. From Homo sapiens (Human).
   4308..5015    +  CDS            mCherry2: mCherry2 is a basic (constitutively fluorescent) red fluorescent protein published in 2017, derived from Discosoma sp.. It has very low acid sensitivity.
   5057..5281    +  polyA_signal   bGH poly(A) signal: bovine growth hormone polyadenylation signal
   5285..5306    +  promoter       SV40 promoter (fragment): SV40 enhancer and early promoter
   5327..5755    +  rep_origin     f1 ori (sequence partly withheld): f1 bacteriophage origin of replication; arrow indicates direction of (+) strand synthesis
   5769..6098    +  promoter       SV40 promoter: SV40 enhancer and early promoter
   6147..188     +  CDS            hph (across the origin): KHYB_ECOLX - Experimental evidence at protein level: Swiss-Prot protein existence level 1. The aminoglycoside phosphotransferases achieve inactivation of their antibiotic substrates by phosphorylation. Only phosphorylates hygromycin and closely related compounds such as demethyl analogs and destomycin. From Escherichia coli.
>Addgene plasmid #182874 | BiDi-[mCherry2]mEGFP | addgene full sequence | sequence record 360029 | Addgene NGS Result
TTGACGGCAATTTCGATGATGCAGCTTGGGCGCAGGGTCGATGCGACGCAATCGTCCGATCCGGAGCCGG
GACTGTCGGGCGTACACAAATCGCCCGCAGAAGCGCGGCCGTCTGGACCGATGGCTGTGTAGAAGTACTC
GCCGATAGTGGAAACCGACGCCCCAGCACTCGTCCGAGGGCAAAGGAATAGCACGTGCTACGAGATTTCG
ATTCCACCGCCGCCTTCTATGAAAGGTTGGGCTTCGGAATCGTTTTCCGGGACGCCGGCTGGATGATCCT
CCAGCGCGGGGATCTCATGCTGGAGTTCTTCGCCCACCCCAACTTGTTTATTGCAGCTTATAATGGTTAC
AAATAAAGCAATAGCATCACAAATTTCACAAATAAAGCATTTTTTTCACTGCATTCTAGTTGTGGTTTGT
CCAAACTCATCAATGTATCTTATCATGTCTGTATACCGTCGACCTCTAGCTAGAGCTTGGCGTAATCATG
GTCATAGCTGTTTCCTGTGTGAAATTGTTATCCGCTCACAATTCCACACAACATACGAGCCGGAAGCATA
AAGTGTAAAGCCTGGGGTGCCTAATGAGTGAGCTAACTCACATTAATTGCGTTGCGCTCACTGCCCGCTT
TCCAGTCGGGAAACCTGTCGTGCCAGCTGCATTAATGAATCGGCCAACGCGCGGGGAGAGGCGGTTTGCG
TATTGGGCGCTCTTCCGCTTCCTCGCTCACTGACTCGCTGCGCTCGGTCGTTCGGCTGCGGCGAGCGGTA
TCAGCTCACTCAAAGGCGGTAATACGGTTATCCACAGAATCAGGGGATAACGCAGGAAAGAACATGTGAG
CAAAAGGCCAGCAAAAGGCCAGGAACCGTAAAAAGGCCGCGTTGCTGGCGTTTTTCCATAGGCTCCGCCC
CCCTGACGAGCATCACAAAAATCGACGCTCAAGTCAGAGGTGGCGAAACCCGACAGGACTATAAAGATAC
CAGGCGTTTCCCCCTGGAAGCTCCCTCGTGCGCTCTCCTGTTCCGACCCTGCCGCTTACCGGATACCTGT
CCGCCTTTCTCCCTTCGGGAAGCGTGGCGCTTTCTCATAGCTCACGCTGTAGGTATCTCAGTTCGGTGTA
GGTCGTTCGCTCCAAGCTGGGCTGTGTGCACGAACCCCCCGTTCAGCCCGACCGCTGCGCCTTATCCGGT
AACTATCGTCTTGAGTCCAACCCGGTAAGACACGACTTATCGCCACTGGCAGCAGCCACTGGTAACAGGA
TTAGCAGAGCGAGGTATGTAGGCGGTGCTACAGAGTTCTTGAAGTGGTGGCCTAACTACGGCTACACTAG
AAGAACAGTATTTGGTATCTGCGCTCTGCTGAAGCCAGTTACCTTCGGAAAAAGAGTTGGTAGCTCTTGA
TCCGGCAAACAAACCACCGCTGGTAGCGGTGGTTTTTTTGTTTGCAAGCAGCAGATTACGCGCAGAAAAA
AAGGATCTCAAGAAGATCCTTTGATCTTTTCTACGGGGTCTGACGCTCAGTGGAACGAAAACTCACGTTA
AGGGATTTTGGTCATGAGATTATCAAAAAGGATCTTCACCTAGATCCTTTTAAATTAAAAATGAAGTTTT
AAATCAATCTAAAGTATATATGAGTAAACTTGGTCTGACAGTTACCAATGCTTAATCAGTGAGGCACCTA
TCTCAGCGATCTGTCTATTTCGTTCATCCATAGTTGCCTGACTCCCCGTCGTGTAGATAACTACGATACG
GGAGGGCTTACCATCTGGCCCCAGTGCTGCAATGATACCGCGAGACCCACGCTCACCGGCTCCAGATTTA
TCAGCAATAAACCAGCCAGCCGGAAGGGCCGAGCGCAGAAGTGGTCCTGCAACTTTATCCGCCTCCATCC
AGTCTATTAATTGTTGCCGGGAAGCTAGAGTAAGTAGTTCGCCAGTTAATAGTTTGCGCAACGTTGTTGC
CATTGCTACAGGCATCGTGGTGTCACGCTCGTCGTTTGGTATGGCTTCATTCAGCTCCGGTTCCCAACGA
TCAAGGCGAGTTACATGATCCCCCATGTTGTGCAAAAAAGCGGTTAGCTCCTTCGGTCCTCCGATCGTTG
TCAGAAGTAAGTTGGCCGCAGTGTTATCACTCATGGTTATGGCAGCACTGCATAATTCTCTTACTGTCAT
GCCATCCGTAAGATGCTTTTCTGTGACTGGTGAGTACTCAACCAAGTCATTCTGAGAATAGTGTATGCGG
CGACCGAGTTGCTCTTGCCCGGCGTCAATACGGGATAATACCGCGCCACATAGCAGAACTTTAAAAGTGC
TCATCATTGGAAAACGTTCTTCGGGGCGAAAACTCTCAAGGATCTTACCGCTGTTGAGATCCAGTTCGAT
GTAACCCACTCGTGCACCCAACTGATCTTCAGCATCTTTTACTTTCACCAGCGTTTCTGGGTGAGCAAAA
ACAGGAAGGCAAAATGCCGCAAAAAAGGGAATAAGGGCGACACGGAAATGTTGAATACTCATACTCTTCC
TTTTTCAATATTATTGAAGCATTTATCAGGGTTATTGTCTCATGAGCGGATACATATTTGAATGTATTTA
GAAAAATAAACAAATAGGGGTTCCGCGCACATTTCCCCGAAAAGTGCCACCTGACGTCGACGGATCGGGA
GATCTGCCTCAGAAGCCATAGAGCCCACCGCATCCCCAGCATGCCTGCTATTGTCTTCCCAATCCTCCCC
CTTGCTGTCCTGCCCCACCCCACCCCCCAGAATAGAATGACACCTACTCAGACAATGCGATGCAATTTCC
TCATTTTATTAGGAAAGGACAGTGGGAGTGGCACCTTCCAGGGTCAAGGAAGGCACGGGGGAGGGGCAAA
CAACAGATGGCTGGCAACTAGAAGGCACAGTCGAGGCTGATCAGCAATTGAATTCTCACTTGTACAGCTC
GTCCATGCCGAGAGTGATCCCGGCGGCGGTCACGAACTCCAGCAGGACCATGTGATCGCGCTTCTCGTTG
GGGTCTTTGCTCAGCTTGGACTGGGTGCTCAGGTAGTGGTTGTCGGGCAGCAGCACGGGGCCGTCGCCGA
TGGGGGTGTTCTGCTGGTAGTGGTCGGCGAGCTGCACGCTGCCGTCCTCGATGTTGTGGCGGATCTTGAA
GTTCACCTTGATGCCGTTCTTCTGCTTGTCGGCCATGATATAGACGTTGTGGCTGTTGTAGTTGTACTCC
AGCTTGTGCCCCAGGATGTTGCCGTCCTCCTTGAAGTCGATGCCCTTCAGCTCGATGCGGTTCACCAGGG
TGTCGCCCTCGAACTTCACCTCGGCGCGGGTCTTGTAGTTGCCGTCGTCCTTGAAGAAGATGGTGCGCTC
CTGGACGTAGCCTTCGGGCATGGCGGACTTGAAGAAGTCGTGCTGCTTCATGTGGTCGGGGTAGCGGCTG
AAGCACTGCACGCCGTAGGTCAGGGTGGTCACGAGGGTGGGCCAGGGCACGGGCAGCTTGCCGGTGGTGC
AGATGAACTTCAGGGTCAGCTTGCCGTAGGTGGCATCGCCCTCGCCCTCGCCGGACACGCTGAACTTGTG
GCCGTTTACGTCGCCGTCCAGCTCGACCAGGATGGGCACCACCCCGGTGAACAGCTCCTCGCCCTTGCTC
ACCATGGTGGGATCCGATTCTAGTGAACCTCCCAGCGAAGACCGCCCGTTCGACTTCTCTCCCACTGCTC
CTCCCCAGTGCCCCCGGGTTGCGCCCTCAGCGGGGGCACGATAACGAGTGGAGGCAGGCTACCTGAGCGA
GACGCCTGGGCCATGGGGCGGCGGGTCCAGAACGAACCTAACGATTCCCACTTCCCTGCACGGACCAACG
CCCGCCGCAGCTCGGACTTCGCCCCATCGCAAGAGCCGTTTTCTCCAGTCCGGGAGTCGCGGGGACCTTC
ATGGACTCTCTCGTGCTCCGTAATGGGAGGCTTCTGCCCCTAACAAACATGGCCGCCCACTCTGTCCCAC
CCCGCCCTTTGGCTGGTATCAAATACTAGACTACCTTTCATTTCCGGGTCACTGTAGATGCGATGGCGCC
GATTCCAAAGACTGTGGGGCGGATCAAGCTAGGTGAGCGGTATGACAAGACCAGTGGGGGTCTAGGAGGG
CAGAGGCAGCCCCTCTTGGGTCCACCTGTGGTCTGAACGTTTCGAGTAGGATTTTATGCAGAGGGCGGAG
AGTCGAGGGTAGAGTGGGGAGGACTCTAGCCCATCTGTCCCGAGCCCGCTGACGAGGCTCCGCCTTCCTT
TCCTGTAGACTGCTCTCTACGGCCCTAGATCGGTACCATGGTGAGCAAGGGCGAGGAGGATAACATGGCC
ATCATCAAGGAGTTCATGCGCTTCAAGGTGCACATGGAGGGCTCCGTGAACGGCCACGAGTTCGAGATCG
AGGGCGAGGGCGAGGGCCGCCCCTACGAGGGCACCCAGACCGCCAAGCTGAAGGTGACCAAGGGTGGCCC
CCTGCCCTTCGCCTGGGACATCCTGTCCCCTCAGTTCATGTACGGCTCCAAGGCCTACGTGAAGCACCCC
GCCGACATCCCCGACTACTTGAAGCTGTCCTTCCCCGAGGGCTTCAATTGGGAGCGCGTGATGAACTTCG
AGGACGGCGGCGTGGTGACCGTGACCCAGGACTCCTCCCTGCAGGACGGCGAGTTCATCTACAAGGTGAA
GCTGCGCGGCACCAACTTCCCCTCCGACGGCCCCGTAATGCAGTGTCGTACCATGGGCTGGGAGGCCTCC
ACTGAGCGGATGTACCCCGAGGACGGCGCCCTGAAGGGCGAGATCAAGCAGAGGCTGAAGCTGAAGGACG
GCGGCCACTACGACGCTGAGGTCAAGACCACCTACAAGGCCAAGAAGCCCGTGCAGCTGCCCGGCGCCTA
CAACGTCGACATCAAGTTGGACATCCTTTCCCACAACGAGGACTACACCATCGTGGAACAGTACGAACGC
GCCGAGGGCCGCCACTCCACCGGCGGCATGGACGAGCTGTACAAGGAGCTCTAGAGGGCCCGTTTAAACC
CGCTGATCAGCCTCGACTGTGCCTTCTAGTTGCCAGCCATCTGTTGTTTGCCCCTCCCCCGTGCCTTCCT
TGACCCTGGAAGGTGCCACTCCCACTGTCCTTTCCTAATAAAATGAGGAAATTGCATCGCATTGTCTGAG
TAGGTGTCATTCTATTCTGGGGGGTGGGGTGGGGCAGGACAGCAAGGGGGAGGATTGGGAAGACAATAGC
AGGCATGCTGGGGATGCGGTGGGCTCTATGGCTTCTGAGGCGGAAAGAACCAGCTGGGGCTCTAGGGGGT
ATCCCC
[124 nt withheld, positions 5327-5450]
C
[91 nt withheld, positions 5452-5542]
A
[49 nt withheld, positions 5544-5592]
CCTTTGACGTTGGAGTCCACGTTCTTT
[37 nt withheld, positions 5620-5656]
ACCCTATCTCGGTCTATTCTTTTGATTTATAAGGGATTTTGCCGATTTCGGCCTATTGGTTAAAAAATGA
GCTGATTTAACAAAAATTTAACGCGAATTAATTCTGTGGAATGTGTGTCAGTTAGGGTGTGGAAAGTCCC
CAGGCTCCCCAGCAGGCAGAAGTATGCAAAGCATGCATCTCAATTAGTCAGCAACCAGGTGTGGAAAGTC
CCCAGGCTCCCCAGCAGGCAGAAGTATGCAAAGCATGCATCTCAATTAGTCAGCAACCATAGTCCCGCCC
CTAACTCCGCCCATCCCGCCCCTAACTCCGCCCAGTTCCGCCCATTCTCCGCCCCATGGCTGACTAATTT
TTTTTATTTATGCAGAGGCCGAGGCCGCCTCTGCCTCTGAGCTATTCCAGAAGTAGTGAGGAGGCTTTTT
TGGAGGCCTAGGCTTTTGCAAAAAGCTCCCGGGAGCTTGTATATCCATTTTCGGATCTGATCAGCACGTG
ATGAAAAAGCCTGAACTCACCGCGACGTCTGTCGAGAAGTTTCTGATCGAAAAGTTCGACAGCGTCTCCG
ACCTGATGCAGCTCTCGGAGGGCGAAGAATCTCGTGCTTTCAGCTTCGATGTAGGAGGGCGTGGATATGT
CCTGCGGGTAAATAGCTGCGCCGATGGTTTCTACAAAGATCGTTATGTTTATCGGCACTTTGCATCGGCC
GCGCTCCCGATTCCGGAAGTGCTTGACATTGGGGAATTTAGCGAGAGCCTGACCTATTGCATCTCCCGCC
GTGCACAGGGTGTCACGTTGCAAGACCTGCCTGAAACCGAACTGCCCGCTGTTCTGCAGCCGGTCGCGGA
GGCCATGGATGCGATCGCTGCGGCCGATCTTAGCCAGACGAGCGGGTTCGGCCCATTCGGACCGCAAGGA
ATCGGTCAATACACTACATGGCGTGATTTCATATGCGCGATTGCTGATCCCCATGTGTATCACTGGCAAA
CTGTGATGGACGACACCGTCAGTGCGTCCGTCGCGCAGGCTCTCGATGAGCTGATGCTTTGGGCCGAGGA
CTGCCCCGAAGTCCGGCACCTCGTGCACGCGGATTTCGGCTCCAACAATGTCCTGACGGACAATGGCCGC
ATAACAGCGGTCATTGACTGGAGCGAGGCGATGTTCGGGGATTCCCAATACGAGGTCGCCAACATCTTCT
TCTGGAGGCCGTGGTTGGCTTGTATGGAGCAGCAGACGCGCTACTTCGAGCGGAGGCATCCGGAGCTTGC
AGGATCGCCGCGGCTCCGGGCGTATATGCTCCGCATTGGTCTTGACCAACTCTATCAGAGCTTGG
